>Addgene plasmid #48624 | pcDNA3.BRWD3-V5H | depositor partial sequence | sequence record 70391 | complete BRWD3-V5His coding sequence with gene spefici primers
ATGGAAACTAGACAACCCAGTTCCGGTGATGATCTAAAGCCAGAGCTGTACTTCCTCATTTCCAAGTTCC
TGGCCGCGGGACCGCTGGAGGAGACGGCGAAGGTCTTGATCCGGGAACTCGAAGAGAAGAAGGTTTTGCC
GCGTCGTCTCGATTGGCAGGGAAACGAGCATGAGCAGACCTTTGAGGAATTGGAACGAAAGTACAAGCAC
ATTGGCGCCAATCACTTGCTTGAAATATGCAGTCGTCTGGGTCCACTGGTGGATCGCGAGCTTCCGCCCA
GTGTTCCGGGCATCAACTCGCTGTTGGGTACTGGGCGCCAGAACCTCCTGCGCACCAAGGAAACCGTCTA
CTGCCATCGCTCCTTAAGGGACTACTGCACCCGCCTGAATGGAGTCTCGCTGCCGGATTCGGTCCTTACA
AAGCCGACCCACAACTTAGATCGCGTTCTAACTGGACGGGAACACGGCGGGGAAGTCCGTCGCAAGCTCC
TCGTGCCCACGGACCTCTACCGCCGAACAAAATTGCTCCGTCGCACTGTGGGCCACCTGTCCTCAGTGTA
CTGTGTTCTGTTTGATCGCACAGGAAGATACATCATCACCGGAGCCGATGATCTACTTATTAAGATATGG
TCAGCGGCAGATGGCCGCCTGCTGGCCACTCTGCGAGGCGCCTCATCCGAGATTACAGACATAGCCATTA
ACTTGGACAATACGATGCTGGCTGCCGGGTCATTGGATCACATACTAAGAGTGTGGGACATGCAAACCAC
ATCACCCATCGCCGTACTGTCTGCTCACACGGGCATGATAACTTCGGTTAACTTTTGTCCGTCGCCACGT
AGCGATCTGAAATATCTGGTGACTACCAGCACAGATGGATCGATCGCCTTCTGGCAATACTCAACGCCGC
GCGGGCAAAAGATCACGTTTGCCCCGAAGCCAACGCAGTATCATGAGAAACTGCGGCCCGGACAAGCTCA
GATGATGTGTACCACCTTTTCGCCAGGAGGCATTTTTCTGGCCGCTGGGTCTGCCGATCACCATGTGCGC
GTCTATATGATGGGCGAGGACGGTCCGAAGCGAATATTGGAGACGGAAGCTTACACAGATGCCGTGGACT
CGGTGCAGTGGTCGCATCGTGGACTGAGATTTATATCGGGGAGCAAGGACGGCACAGCACACATCTGGAC
GTTTGAGTCGCAGCAGTGGAAAAGTTCCAAACTATGCATGACGGAGCGTCTGGCCAGCTGCCCGGAACCA
GAGGAGGGAAAGAGGCTTAAGGTAACCATGGTGGCTTGGGATGCCTCGGACCGTTATGTCATCACCGCCG
TAAACGATTTTACTATAAAAATCTGGGACTCGAAGTCAGCCAAGCTGCATCGTGTTCTGCGTGGGCACAA
GGATGAGCTTTATGTGCTTGAGTCGAACCCAAGAGATGAGCATGTCCTGCTTTCCGCCGGGCACGATGGC
CAGGTATTTCTGTGGGACATCGAGCAGGGCGTTTGTGTGGCCAACTTCCTTAACGACATCGATGGCCAAG
GCCATGGCAGTGTCTTTGATGCAAAGTGGTCACCGGATGGCACAATGATAGCTGCCACCGATTCGCATGG
ACACATCCTGATTTTTGGTTTGGGCGTGTGCATTGAAAAGTACAAAATGCTTCCCACGGAGCTGTTCTTT
CACACGGATTTTCGACCTTTATTGAGAGATGCGCAGCACCATGTGGTGGACGAGCAGACGCAGATAATGC
CGCACCTAATGCCCCCGCCTTTCCTGGTCGATGCAGATGGCAACCCGCATCCATCAAGGTTTCAACGATT
TGTGCCTGGTCGTGAGAGCTGTAGCCTAGACCAATTGATTCCAAATCTTACGGTAGGCGTGGATGGCGTA
GTAATCGACGATGGAGGTGCAGGTGGAGATGCTGTTGTGGCCGCTGCACCCGCTGAAGCTCCGCCAGCCG
CATTGCCCCCTGCTGCTGCTGGAGGACCACAGGGAGCTAACTACTCCCATATCGACCGCATGATTGCAGC
CTTGGCCAATCGGCAGTCGGTTAATGTAAATGCCAATGATGCCAATCCGACCAACGGCAACCAGTCCTTC
GAACGTTTGACCAATCGTCAAATGCCGGACTCCAATGGCAGGCAATCGTCACGTGGCAATGTCCTGGGTA
GTCGTTTGAGCACGCCTCGCCAAGGATGGGGTGCCGCAGCTGCCGCGCCAGTTGAGGATCAAGCAGGGCC
GTCTCAACCTCCGGCAGAACCTGCAGCCGAACCTGGCCAGGCACAAGTCCAACAGGCGCTGCCTCTGAAA
TTCATCCGTCGCACTTATGTGCGTCCCATGAAGTATCCCCAGTTGCAAAACCTTAAGCAGACTATTTACT
CTGCCGGTCAGTTTGAAAAGCAGGAGTACAAACGCGAAATGCGACGCCGACCCATCATGATAAACACTGC
CAGTGCAGCATCTTCGCAGCAGCCAGGAAGCGTTGGCAGGCCACGAAACACACGTGGCAATGGCGGCGGC
GCAAGAGCTGGACGAAGACGTGGCCCCCAGCCAGCTGGCGGACAGCCACAACCCGCTTATCGCACCCGCG
CTGTTCGGGATCAGGAGCCGGAGCACTACGATGAGGTAGCGCCGCCACCCGAGGAAGAGGAGGAAGATGT
GTCCAGCAACTCGTCCGGCGACACGAGCTACTCGAATGTGGAAGAAAACCTAGAGGACAGCAGCGATGAG
TCGGAAACGGACAGTTCCGATTACTCTGACTGGGTGGCGGATACTCCTGGCCCGAATCTGGAACCACCAA
AACGATCCAAGCGTAAGCCACTCTCACGGCGACCCCGGAGTAGTGATGACAGCAGCGATGATGAGCGAGC
GGGCAGATCCAGAGGTGGGCAGGTTACGGCCCGGAAGGTTGGACGTAAAACTGTTTTGTTTCCGCCCACA
GATGCAAATGGAGAGATACCGGAGCTTTATCGTCCCGCTGAGTGGCTATCTGAGGTGATTCCACGTAAGG
CACCCTATTACCCCCAGATGGGTGATGAGGTAGTCTACTTCCGGCAAGGACACGCAAAGTACTTGGATGC
AGTCCGCCTGAAAAAGGTCTACAAGCTCTCGCACAGCTCGGAGCCGTGGAACTTTCACACACTGCGCGAC
CACGAGCTGGTGCGTGTGATTGGAATCAAGTACGAAATCCGCCCACCCCGATTATGTTGCTTGAAGTTGG
CCATCATCGATGAGGAGGGCAACATGACGGGGACAACGTTCAAGATCAAGTACCATGACATGCCCGACGT
TTTGGACTTTTTAGTGCTGCGGCAGACCTTCGATCTTGCAGTGCAGCGCAACTGGAGCATTGGTGACCGG
TTTCGCTGCATGATTGTCGATGGCTGGTGGATGGGTCAGATTGAATCGCGCCACGCCCTCTCTGCTGACT
TCCCCGACTCGTCCTTCATGTGTTTCCGCGTGCGCTGGGATAATGGAGAGTATGAGTTTATGAGTCCCTG
GGACATGGAACCCATCGATCAGCAAAGAGTACCGGACGAGGTGGGAGGTGCTGTTCCAGTTCTACCGGAG
GAGATTCGCGCCACTCTATACCAGCCCAAGTCCGAGGAATGGCACAGAGGGGATCGCGATGGCACCTGCA
GGCGAATTATCAATGGATTGGAGCAGGTTATGCGTCTCTCTATCGCAGAGCATTTCCTGGCCCCCGTGGA
CCTTAACATATATCCAGACTACGCTTATTTGATCGAATATCCCATTGACCTGACCACAATTAAATCTCGC
TTTGAGAATCACTTCTACCGCAGAATAACCTCAGCCCAGTTCGATGTACGCTACCTAGCCACCAATGCGG
AGCAGTACAATCGCCGACACGCAATTATCGTCAAGCATTCGCGAATTGTGACAGATCTTTGTTTGAGGAT
CATCAGGGAACCGGATGAGATAGATGTGGCTGCTGTTTACCATCAGCTTGCGGATGTGTACCATTCGTCC
GAGTCGGAGAACGAGGTAGATTCGGATGTAGTGCCATCGACCAGCACAGGGCCAACTACTTCAGCAGCTG
CAGCAGCAGCTAGGCAAAGAGTATCCTCAGCCAGGCGATCCACTCGAATTCACTCGGAAGGAGACTGGCG
TGCCGATTGTCGTCAGCTGCTTGATCTTATGTGGGCGAGGACAGATTCGGCGCCGTTCCGCGAGCCCGTT
GACACCATCGACTTCCCTGACTACCTGGAGATCATAGCTACTCCAATGGATCTGCGCACTGTAAAGGAGG
ATCTGCTGGGCGGCAACTACGATGATCCGTTGGACTTTGCCAAGGATGTGCGGCTGATCTTCCAAAACTC
CAAGAACTACAACACCAACAAGCGCTCACGGATTTATGCCATGACCTTGCGACTCAGTGCGCTATTTGAG
TCGCATATCAAGACAGTGGTCACCAGCTGGAAGGCGGCATTAAGGCGCGCTAATAAAAACAAGTCCGGCA
GCAGTGGAGGAGGACGCGGTGGTTCCAGCAGCAGTCCCAACAAGCGAGTCAAAAAGGAGCGATCCACGCG
CCGTAATCAAAAGCCAACAGCAGCGGCCAGAAGATTGCCAGTCGCCAACTCCAGTGAAGATGAGGACGAG
GAGGATGATGATGATGACGACGATGATGATGATGAGGAAGAGGCATCAACGAGGGGGCGCTCTCGTCGGC
GAAACGGTGTGGCCGTAAGTGCTAGTTCCTCTGGCTCCAATCGCGTGACTTCTTCATCCGCCGCCCAACA
GCGTCGAGGCAAAAGCAGCAGTAGCGAGGAGGAAGAGGAGGAGGAAACCAGTGCGCAGGCCACGTCGGAT
GCCAGCAGCGATGAAGAGGAAAGAGCCCAATCCAATGACAGTTCGCCCCAGCAGACACGCACGCGCAGGG
CAAGGCAGCGGCAACGGCTGAGCGATGACTCCAATATCAACGATTCCGAGGATAGTTACAACCCCAACGA
GGGACGCGGCAGTCGGCGACGTCCAGGTGCCGCACGCCCGTCCAGCAATAGGCAGACAAATGGCCACTCC
AGCAAGAGGCGACGTTTGAACAAAAGTCCAGCCAATGCTGCACCTGGCCCTAGTTTGCCACGTCGGACAC
GTCGCATAGCAGGCAGCTCCGCAGAAGAGGCTGCATCTCACTCACAACACGATGAGAGCACACAGGATAG
CCAGATAGGACGTCGAAAGGGACGCTCGGCAAGCAGCAGGTCAATTGGCAATGGACCAAGTACCAGTGCC
GCAGCTGCCGCCAACTCCAGCCTTGAAAGTCCGTCACGGAATACTCGAGCCAACGGAACCAGGACCTCTT
CGCATCTTGGAGCCGAAAATGATCACAGTTACCACCTGCCAGTGCGCAACGGGCGCATTATCGAGTCCGA
TACGGACTCTCCTGTCATCAGACCCACGCGACAGAGCGCCAAGAGGGCGCTAATGGACTGGGGTCGTGGA
AGCGATATTGAAGAGGAGGAGGAGGAAGAGGAAGAAGACAGCGAGGAAGCCGAGGAGATACTGCCAACAC
CTACAAAGGACGACTTGCCCTCTACCAGCCGAGCCGCTTTGGCTCAGGCGGCTGCTGGTCCTTCTCGCCA
GCTACGCACGAACCGCAACACCGTCGTTCGTCCAGCCCAGAGTGACGACGATGACGACGACGACAGTGAC
AACGAGCCGCTGGCCAACAATCAACAAAAAAATTATCAATCACCTGCAAAATCTAGCTCAACCGCAACAG
TGGCCCCTCATCCACTGAGCCTGCGCCGTCGATTAGCCTCGCCGCCAGAACGGAATACCCATATGACCCG
TTCCCATGCCACCTCCACAACGTCCTCGGCCGCAGCATCACGGGCAGAACAACAACCAGCGGTTTCCACC
CACGATCACAACTACCTAGGCAACGTGAATTCATCGAGGGCACCGCGCCGCATTCTTTCACGCCACCAAC
GAAATGCCGACGAGTTGGATACCAGTCTAGATGTCCTGGAAAACTCGCGTCTGCTCTCAGCCATAGCCAA
TCACCGGCGACCCACCTCTACCACGAACAGCAACAGTGCGAGCAACGTGGTTACAAGGCGTCTGCGTGGT
CGCGCTAGCCAGGCGAATTCGCACGACGAGGATCATGAGGAAGAGGAGGCTGCTGCTTCCGATGAGGGCA
CTGATGGAGGCTCTAGCTCGCAGAGCTACGAAGATGAGGATGAAGACTCCGACTCGGAAGACAATCAGCC
GCTGACCAGCTACGTATCGCCCAGCAATGGTCGTCCGAGGCGAAAGGCAAAAACCTCCTCCTCCTCCGCA
ACAACTCAGGAGCGTCCGCTGCGACGCACACGTCGCCCGCCATCCAATAACTCCATCGCGAACGACAACG
ATGACGATGATGACTATGTTGTGCCGCGGAGTCGTCGCGCCAACCGGGGTGGAAACCAGCGAGCCGGGCG
CAACCAAAAGAGACCGCGCTACAATGAGCAGTCCGAGGAGGAAGAGGCGGCGGCTGGATATTCCCATCGG
AGTAAACGAATCCGTAACGGCGACGCTCATGCCAGCTCTCAGGAGCGATCACAGGCCTCCACCGAGCGGG
ACCAGGAGGAAGAAGAGGACGGTACTTCGGTGGACTCGGAAGAACAGCAGGTGAACGTTAGCAGCAGAGG
CAGGGTGCGCAAGCCGTCTGCCAAGGCGCGCGGTATCTTCAAGGAGTGGCGGCCGCTCGAGTCTAGAGGG
CCCTTCGAAGGTAAGCCTATCCCTAACCCTCTCCTCGGTCTCGATTCTACGCGTACCGGTCATCATCACC
ATCACCATTGAGTTT
