>Addgene plasmid #48624 | pcDNA3.BRWD3-V5H | addgene partial sequence | sequence record 72517 | BGH-rev 5'-TAGAAGGCACAGTCGAGG-3'
AGGTGAACTATAGAATAGGGCCCTCTAGATGCATGCTCGAGCGGCCGCCAGTGTGATGGATAAACTCAAT
GGTGATGGTGATGATGACCGGTACGCGTAGAATCGAGACCGAGGAGAGGGTTAGGGATAGGCTTACCTTC
GAAGGGCCCTCTAGACTCGAGCGGCCGCCACTCCTTGAAGATACCGCGCGCCTTGGCAGACGGCTTGCGC
ACCCTGCCTCTGCTGCTAACGTTCACCTGCTGTTCTTCCGAGTCCACCGAAGTACCGTCCTCTTCTTCCT
CCTGGTCCCGCTCGGTGGAGGCCTGTGATCGCTCCTGAGAGCTGGCATGAGCGTCGCCGTTACGGATTCG
TTTACTCCGATGGGAATATCCAGCCGCCGCCTCTTCCTCCTCGGACTGCTCATTGTAGCGCGGTCTCTTT
TGGTTGCGCCCGGCTCGCTGGTTTCCACCCCGGTTGGCGCGACGACTCCGCGGCACAACATAGTCATCAT
CGTCATCGTTGTCGTTCGCGATGGAGTTATTGGATGGCGGGCGACGTGTGCGTCGCAGCGGACGCTCCTG
AGTTGTTGCGGAGGAGGAGGAGGTTTTTGCCTTTCGCCTCGGACGACCATTGCTGGGCGATACGTAGCTG
GTCAGCGGCTGATTGTCTTCCGAGTCGGAGTCTTCATCCTCATCTTCGTAGCTCTGCGAGCTAGAGCCTC
CATCAGTGCCCTCATCGGAAGCAGCAGCCTCCTCTTCCTCATGATCCTCGTCGTGCGAATTCGCCTGGCT
AGCGCGACCACGCAGACGCCTTGTAACCACGTTGCTCGCACTGTTGCTGTTCGTGGTAGAGGTGGGTCGC
CGGTGATTGGCTATGGCTGA
