[The description below was written by a language model from this plasmid's Addgene catalogue record.]
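Description:
pcDNA3.BRWD3-V5H is a mammalian expression plasmid built on the Invitrogen pcDNA3.1 backbone (about 5.4 kb) that carries the full-length coding sequence of Drosophila melanogaster BRWD3, also known as Ramshackle. The insert is roughly 6.8 kb, which brings the whole construct to about 12.2 kb. It is maintained in E. coli as a high-copy plasmid under ampicillin selection. A neomycin resistance marker allows G418 selection of transfected mammalian cells, so stable lines can be made as well as transient transfections.

Expression is driven by the strong constitutive CMV promoter. The BRWD3 sequence is recorded as unmutated, except that its stop codon was removed so that translation continues into V5 epitope and polyhistidine tags at the C-terminus. The V5 tag permits antibody-based detection and immunoprecipitation, while the His tag permits metal-affinity purification or pull-down. The insert was placed by restriction cloning between a KpnI site, which is retained, and an EcoRV site, which was destroyed in the process. The listed sequencing primers, T7 forward and BGH reverse, show that the insert lies between the T7 promoter site and the bovine growth hormone polyadenylation region usual for pcDNA3.1 vectors, although no feature table was provided to confirm individual elements.

The associated publication concerns the role of Ramshackle/BRWD3 in light-induced ubiquitylation of Drosophila Cryptochrome by the DDB1-CUL4-ROC1 E3 ligase complex. The plasmid therefore suits producing tagged fly BRWD3 in mammalian cells for interaction and ubiquitylation studies.
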