Addgene plasmid #48624: pcDNA3.BRWD3-V5H
Purpose: Expresses Drosophila BRWD3 (with V5 and His tags at the C-terminus) in mammalian cells
Depositing lab: Aziz Sancar. Depositing organization: University of North Carolina at Chapel Hill. Publication: Ramshackle (Brwd3) promotes light-induced ubiquitylation of Drosophila Cryptochrome by DDB1-CUL4-ROC1 E3 ligase complex. Ozturk N, VanVickle-Chavez SJ, Akileswaran L, Van Gelder RN, Sancar A. Proc Natl Acad Sci U S A. 2013 Mar 26;110(13):4980-5. doi: 10.1073/pnas.1303234110. Epub 2013 Mar 11. PubMed 23479607.
Backbone
  Vector backbone: pcDNA3.1
  Backbone manufacturer: Invitrogen
  Backbone size w/o insert (bp): 5428
  Total vector size (bp): 12236
  Vector type: Mammalian Expression
  Selectable markers: Neomycin (select with G418)
Growth in bacteria
  Bacterial resistance: Ampicillin, 100 μg/mL
  Growth temperature: 37°C
  Growth strain: DH5alpha
  Copy number: High Copy
Gene/Insert
  Gene/Insert name: BRWD3 (alt name: Ramshackle)
  Species: D. melanogaster (fly)
  Insert size (bp): 6808
  Mutation: no mutations, stop was removed to fuse V5His at C-ter.
  Entrez Gene: BRWD3 (a.k.a. Dmel_CG31132, CG18670, CG31132, CG6400, Dmel\CG31132, anon-WO0118547.520, anon-WO0118547.620, dBRWD3, l(3)05842, l(3)s5349, ram)
  Promoter: CMV
  Tag / fusion protein: V5 and His tags (C terminal on insert)
  Cloning method: Restriction Enzyme; 5′ cloning site KpnI (not destroyed); 3′ cloning site EcoRV (destroyed during cloning)
  Sequencing primers: 5′ T7 for; 3′ BGH Rev
Terms and licenses: Academic/Nonprofit Terms; Industry Terms: Not Available to Industry
How to cite: pcDNA3.BRWD3-V5H was a gift from Aziz Sancar (Addgene plasmid # 48624 ; http://n2t.net/addgene:48624 ; RRID:Addgene_48624)
